>Addgene plasmid #47840 | pFAB3845 | depositor full sequence | sequence record 68373 | Full Sequence
TCAGATAAAATATTTCTAGATTTCAGTGCAATTTATCTCTTCAAATGTAGCACCTGAAGTCAGCCCCATA
CGATATAAGTTGTTACTAGTGCTTGGATTCTCACCAATAAAAAACGCCCGGCGGCAACCGAGCGTTCTGA
ACAAATCCAGATGGAGTTCTGAGGTCATTACTGGATCTATCAACAGGAGTCCAAGCGAGCTCTCGAACCC
CAGAGTCCCGCTCAGAAGAACTCGTCAAGAAGGCGATAGAAGGCGATGCGCTGCGAATCGGGAGCGGCGA
TACCGTAAAGCACGAGGAAGCGGTCAGCCCATTCGCCGCCAAGCTCTTCAGCAATATCACGGGTAGCCAA
CGCTATGTCCTGATAGCGGTCCGCCACACCCAGCCGGCCACAGTCGATGAATCCAGAAAAGCGGCCATTT
TCCACCATGATATTCGGCAAGCAGGCATCGCCATGGGTCACGACGAGATCCTCGCCGTCGGGCATGCGCG
CCTTGAGCCTGGCGAACAGTTCGGCTGGCGCGAGCCCCTGATGCTCTTCGTCCAGATCATCCTGATCGAC
AAGACCGGCTTCCATCCGAGTACGTGCTCGCTCGATGCGATGTTTCGCTTGGTGGTCGAATGGGCAGGTA
GCCGGATCAAGCGTATGCAGCCGCCGCATTGCATCAGCCATGATGGATACTTTCTCGGCAGGAGCAAGGT
GAGATGACAGGAGATCCTGCCCCGGCACTTCGCCCAATAGCAGCCAGTCCCTTCCCGCTTCAGTGACAAC
GTCGAGCACAGCTGCGCAAGGAACGCCCGTCGTGGCCAGCCACGATAGCCGCGCTGCCTCGTCCTGCAGT
TCATTCAGGGCACCGGACAGGTCGGTCTTGACAAAAAGAACCGGGCGCCCCTGCGCTGACAGCCGGAACA
CGGCGGCATCAGAGCAGCCGATTGTCTGTTGTGCCCAGTCATAGCCGAATAGCCTCTCCACCCAAGCGGC
CGGAGAACCTGCGTGCAATCCATCTTGTTCAATCATGCGAAACGATCCTCATCCTGTCTCTTGATCAGAT
CATGATCCCCTGCGCCATCAGATCCTTGGCGGCAAGAAAGCCATCCAGTTTACTTTGCAGGGCTTCCCAA
CCTTACCAGAGGGCGCCCCAGCTGGCAATTCCGACGTCGAATTCAAAAGATCTTAAGTAAGTAAGAGTAT
ACGTATATCGGCTAATAACGTATTAAGGCGCTTCGGCGCCTTTTTTTATGGGGGTATTTTCATCCCAATC
CACACGTCCAACGCACAGCAAACACCACGTCGACCCTATCAGCTGCGTGCTTTCTATGAGTCGTTGCTGC
ATAACTTGCCTCTTAATCATCGGCTCGTATAATGTGTGGAGGGCCCAAGTTCACTTAAAAAGGAGATCAA
CAATGAAAGCAATTTTCGTACTGAAACATCTTAATCATGCACAGGAGACTTTCTAATGGCGAGTAGCGAA
GACGTTATCAAAGAGTTCATGCGTTTCAAAGTTCGTATGGAAGGTTCCGTTAACGGTCACGAGTTCGAAA
TCGAAGGTGAAGGTGAAGGTCGTCCGTACGAAGGTACCCAGACCGCTAAACTGAAAGTTACCAAAGGTGG
TCCGCTGCCGTTCGCTTGGGACATCCTGTCCCCGCAGTTCCAGTACGGTTCCAAAGCTTACGTTAAACAC
CCGGCTGACATCCCGGACTACCTGAAACTGTCCTTCCCGGAAGGTTTCAAATGGGAACGTGTTATGAACT
TCGAAGACGGTGGTGTTGTTACCGTTACCCAGGACTCCTCCCTGCAAGACGGTGAGTTCATCTACAAAGT
TAAACTGCGTGGTACCAACTTCCCGTCCGACGGTCCGGTTATGCAGAAAAAAACCATGGGTTGGGAAGCT
TCCACCGAACGTATGTACCCGGAAGACGGTGCTCTGAAAGGTGAAATCAAAATGCGTCTGAAACTGAAAG
ACGGTGGTCACTACGACGCTGAAGTTAAAACCACCTACATGGCTAAAAAACCGGTTCAGCTGCCGGGTGC
TTACAAAACCGACATCAAACTGGACATCACCTCCCACAACGAAGACTACACCATCGTTGAACAGTACGAA
CGTGCTGAAGGTCGTCACTCCACCGGTGCTTAAGGATCGGTTGTCGAGTAAGGATCTCCAGGCATCAAAT
AAAACGAAAGGCTCAGTCGAAAGACTGGGCCTTTCGTTTTATCTGTTGTTTGTCGGTGAACGCTCTCTAC
TAGAGTCACACTGGCTCACCTTCGGGTGGGCCTTTCTGCGTTTATAGGATCCTAACTCGAGCCTAGGGAT
ATATTCCGCTTCCTCGCTCACTGACTCGCTACGCTCGGTCGTTCGACTGCGGCGAGCGGAAATGGCTTAC
GAACGGGGCGGAGATTTCCTGGAAGATGCCAGGAAGATACTTAACAGGGAAGTGAGAGGGCCGCGGCAAA
GCCGTTTTTCCATAGGCTCCGCCCCCCTGACAAGCATCACGAAATCTGACGCTCAAATCAGTGGTGGCGA
AACCCGACAGGACTATAAAGATACCAGGCGTTTCCCCCTGGCGGCTCCCTCGTGCGCTCTCCTGTTCCTG
CCTTTCGGTTTACCGGTGTCATTCCGCTGTTATGGCCGCGTTTGTCTCATTCCACGCCTGACACTCAGTT
CCGGGTAGGCAGTTCGCTCCAAGCTGGACTGTATGCACGAACCCCCCGTTCAGTCCGACCGCTGCGCCTT
ATCCGGTAACTATCGTCTTGAGTCCAACCCGGAAAGACATGCAAAAGCACCACTGGCAGCAGCCACTGGT
AATTGATTTAGAGGAGTTAGTCTTGAAGTCATGCGCCGGTTAAGGCTAAACTGAAAGGACAAGTTTTGGT
GACTGCGCTCCTCCAAGCCAGTTACCTCGGTTCAAAGAGTTGGTAGCTCAGAGAACCTTCGAAAAACCGC
CCTGCAAGGCGGTTTTTTCGTTTTCAGAGCAAGAGATTACGCGCAGACCAAAACGATCTCAAGAAGATCA
TCTTATTAA
Features (pLannotate 1.2.2; 9 found; start..end, strand, type, name):
     97..191     -  terminator     lambda t0 terminator: transcription terminator from phage lambda
    225..1016    -  CDS            neo: KKA2_KLEPN - Also known as kan, nptII. Experimental evidence at protein level: Swiss-Prot protein existence level 1. Resistance to kanamycin, neomycin, paromomycin, ribostamycin, butirosin and gentamicin B. From Klebsiella pneumoniae.
   1048..1152    -  CDS            tnpA (fragment): TN5P_ECOLX - Also known as tnp. Experimental evidence at protein level: Swiss-Prot protein existence level 1. Mediates transposition of transposon Tn5 by a 'cut and paste' mechanism. First, the monomeric transposase binds the 19 bp inverted DNA repeats flanking the transposon. Then, dimerization of the DNA- bound transposase creates a synaptic DNA complex. After nicking of the first DNA strand, excision of the transposon proceeds through a series of intermediates. The transposase then mediates the insertion of the transposon at a new site by strand transfer. The activity of the wild- type tran
   1343..1364    +  promoter       tac promoter (fragment): strong E. coli promoter; hybrid between the trp and lac UV5 promoters
   1456..2133    +  CDS            mRFP1: monomeric derivative of DsRed (Campbell et al., 2002)
   2166..2237    +  terminator     rrnB T1 terminator: transcription terminator T1 from the E. coli rrnB gene
   2253..2280    +  terminator     T7Te terminator: phage T7 early transcription terminator
   2314..2369    -  rep_origin     RSF ori (fragment): Plasmids containing the RSF 1030 origin of replication can be propagated in E. coli cells that contain additional plasmids with compatible origins.
   2457..3002    -  rep_origin     p15A ori: Plasmids containing the medium-copy-number p15A origin of replication can be propagated in E. coli cells that contain a second plasmid with the ColE1 origin.
