[The description below was written by a language model from this plasmid's Addgene catalogue record and pLannotate feature annotations shown in this document.]
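Description:
pFAB3845 is a small (about 3 kb) bacterial expression and synthetic biology plasmid from the BIOFAB collection. It was built on the pFAB1781 backbone as a reporter for measuring how strongly a defined pair of expression control elements drives gene expression in E. coli. It replicates from a p15A origin, which is generally regarded as medium copy and is compatible with ColE1-type plasmids, although the catalogue entry lists the plasmid as high copy. Selection is by kanamycin through the neo (nptII) aminoglycoside phosphotransferase gene, which lies on the opposite strand from the reporter and is followed by a lambda t0 terminator. The short tnpA fragment next to neo is most likely a Tn5-derived remnant carried along with the resistance cassette. The short RSF ori hit near the p15A origin is only a fragment, not a second functional origin.

The payload is a 123 bp synthetic insert that combines promoter 9 (P9, apFAB295) with bicistronic design element BCD1 (apFAB681), placed directly upstream of the mRFP1 coding sequence. The annotation software marks part of this region as a tac promoter fragment, probably reflecting sequence similarity in the synthetic promoter. A BCD is a standardised translation initiation element in which a short leader cistron is translationally coupled to the downstream gene, making expression less dependent on the sequence of that gene. Transcription of mRFP1 ends at tandem rrnB T1 and T7Te terminators, which insulate the reporter unit from the origin. Red fluorescence provides the readout of combined transcription and translation initiation strength. This combination scored 69.62 arbitrary units, within a range of 6.14 to 634.54 across the promoter/BCD set, placing it towards the lower end.
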