Addgene plasmid #47840: pFAB3845
Purpose: BIOFAB RFP reporter plasmid for measuring promoter 9 + BCD1 efficiency.
Depositing lab: Drew Endy. Depositing organization: Stanford University. Publication: Precise and reliable gene expression via standard transcription and translation initiation elements. Mutalik VK, Guimaraes JC, Cambray G, Lam C, Christoffersen MJ, Mai QA, Tran AB, Paull M, Keasling JD, Arkin AP, Endy D. Nat Methods. 2013 Apr;10(4):354-60. doi: 10.1038/nmeth.2404. Epub 2013 Mar 10. PubMed 23474465.
Backbone
  Vector backbone: pFAB1781
  Backbone size w/o insert (bp): 3000
  Vector type: Bacterial Expression, Synthetic Biology
Growth in bacteria
  Bacterial resistance: Kanamycin, 50 μg/mL
  Growth temperature: 37°C
  Growth strain: BW25113
  Copy number: High Copy
Gene/Insert
  Gene/Insert name: promoter 9 and BCD1 (alt name: P9, apFAB295 and BCD1, apFAB681)
  Species: Synthetic
  Insert size (bp): 123
  Promoter: see insert
  Cloning method: Unknown
  Sequencing primers: 5′ Neo-R; 3′ p15A-R
Terms and licenses: Academic/Nonprofit Terms; Industry Terms: Not Available to Industry
Depositor comments: http://biofab.org/services RFP fluorescence (Arbitrary Units, AU) is used to measure the efficiency of the promoter/BCD combination. Promoter/BCD combinations ranged from a low score of 6.14 to a high score of 634.54. The score for this combination was: 69.62
How to cite: pFAB3845 was a gift from Drew Endy (Addgene plasmid # 47840 ; http://n2t.net/addgene:47840 ; RRID:Addgene_47840)
