>Addgene plasmid #47840 | pFAB3845 | addgene partial sequence | sequence record 69941 | Neo-R 5'-GCCCAGTCATAGCCGAATAG-3'
ATCCATCTTGTTCAATCATGCGAAACGATCCTCATCCTGTCTCTTGATCAGATCATGATCCCCTGCGCCA
TCAGATCCTTGGCGGCAAGAAAGCCATCCAGTTTACTTTGCAGGGCTTCCCAACCTTACCAGAGGGCGCC
CCAGCTGGCAATTCCGACGTCGAATTCAAAAGATCTTAAGTAAGTAAGAGTATACGTATATCGGCTAATA
ACGTATTAAGGCGCTTCGGCGCCTTTTTTTATGGGGGTATTTTCATCCCAATCCACACGTCCAACGCACA
GCAAACACCACGTCGACCCTATCAGCTGCGTGCTTTCTATGAGTCGTTGCTGCATAACTTGCCTCTTAAT
CATCGGCTCGTATAATGTGTGGAGGGCCCAAGTTCACTTAAAAAGGAGATCAACAATGAAAGCAATTTTC
GTACTGAAACATCTTAATCATGCACAGGAGACTTTCTAATGGCGAGTAGCGAAGACGTTATCAAAGAGTT
CATGCGTTTCAAAGTTCGTATGGAAGGTTCCGTTAACGGTCACGAGTTCGAAATCGAAGGTGAAGGTGAA
GGTCGTCCGTACGAAGGTACCCAGACCGCTAAACTGAAAGTTACCAAAGGTGGTCCGCTGCCGTTCGCTT
GGGACATCCTGTCCCCGCAGTTCCAGTACGGTTCCAAAGCTTACGTTAAACACCCGGCTGACATCCCGGA
CTACCTGAAACTGTCCTTCCCGGAAGGTTTCAAATGGGAACGTGTTATGAACTTCGAAGACGGTGGTGTT
GTTACCGTTACCCAGGACTCCTCCCTGCAAGACGGTGAGTTCATCTACAAAGTTAAACTGCGTGGTACCA
ACTTCCCGTCCGACGGTCCGGTTATGCAGAAAAAAACCATGGGTTGGGAAGCTTCCACCGAACGTATGTA
CCCGGAAGA
